>Addgene plasmid #243794 | TVMV Protease-mCherry | addgene full sequence | sequence record 486450 | Addgene NGS Result
GACGGATCGGGAGATCTCCCGATCCCCTATGGTGCACTCTCAGTACAATCTGCTCTGATGCCGCATAGTT
AAGCCAGTATCTGCTCCCTGCTTGTGTGTTGGAGGTCGCTGAGTAGTGCGCGAGCAAAATTTAAGCTACA
ACAAGGCAAGGCTTGACCGACAATTGCATGAAGAATCTGCTTAGGGTTAGGCGTTTTGCGCTGCTTCGCG
ATGTACGGGCCAGATATACGCGTTGACATTGATTATTGACTAGTTATTAATAGTAATCAATTACGGGGTC
ATTAGTTCATAGCCCATATATGGAGTTCCGCGTTACATAACTTACGGTAAATGGCCCGCCTGGCTGACCG
CCCAACGACCCCCGCCCATTGACGTCAATAATGACGTATGTTCCCATAGTAACGCCAATAGGGACTTTCC
ATTGACGTCAATGGGTGGAGTATTTACGGTAAACTGCCCACTTGGCAGTACATCAAGTGTATCATATGCC
AAGTACGCCCCCTATTGACGTCAATGACGGTAAATGGCCCGCCTGGCATTATGCCCAGTACATGACCTTA
TGGGACTTTCCTACTTGGCAGTACATCTACGTATTAGTCATCGCTATTACCATGGTGATGCGGTTTTGGC
AGTACATCAATGGGCGTGGATAGCGGTTTGACTCACGGGGATTTCCAAGTCTCCACCCCATTGACGTCAA
TGGGAGTTTGTTTTGGCACCAAAATCAACGGGACTTTCCAAAATGTCGTAACAACTCCGCCCCATTGACG
CAAATGGGCGGTAGGCGTGTACGGTGGGAGGTCTATATAAGCAGAGCTCTCTGGCTAACTAGAGAACCCA
CTGCTTACTGGCTTATCGAAATTAATACGACTCACTATAGGGAGACCCAAGCTGGCTAGCGTTTAAACTT
AAGCTTATGGGCTCCTCTAGCAAGGCTCTGCTGAAAGGAGTGCGGGATTTCAACCCCATCAGCGCATGCG
TGTGCCTGCTGGAGAACAGCTCTGACGGACACTCTGAAAGACTCTTCGGCATCGGCTTCGGCCCTTACAT
CATCGCCAATCAGCACCTTTTCCGGAGAAACAACGGCGAGCTGACAATCAAGACCATGCACGGAGAGTTC
AAGGTGAAGAATAGTACACAGCTGCAGATGAAACCCGTTGAGGGACGGGACATCATCGTGATCAAGATGG
CTAAGGACTTCCCTCCATTCCCCCAGAAACTGAAGTTCCGGCAGCCTACCATCAAGGATAGAGTGTGTAT
GGTGAGCACCAACTTCCAGCAGAAGAGCGTATCCAGCCTGGTGTCCGAAAGCAGTCACATCGTGCATAAG
GAAGACACCTCCTTCTGGCAGCACTGGATCACCACCAAGGACGGACAATGTGGCTCTCCTCTGGTGAGCA
TCATTGACGGCAACATCCTGGGCATCCACTCTCTCACACATACCACAAATGGGAGCAACTACTTCGTGGA
GTTCCCTGAAAAGTTTGTGGCCACGTACCTGGATGCCGCTGACGGCTGGTGCAAGAATTGGAAGTTCAAC
GCCGATAAGATCAGCTGGGGCAGCTTCACCCTGGTGGAGGATGCCCCTGAGGATGACTTCATGGCCAAGA
AGACCGTCGCCGCCATCATGGACGGTAGCGGCAGCGCCACAAACTTCAGCCTCCTCAAGCAGGCTGGGGA
CGTTGAGGAGAACCCTGGCCCCGGCTCCGGCTCTGTGAGCAAGGGCGAGGAAGATAACATGGCTATCATC
AAGGAGTTCATGAGATTCAAGGTGCACATGGAAGGCAGCGTGAACGGTCACGAGTTTGAGATCGAGGGCG
AAGGCGAAGGCAGACCCTACGAGGGAACACAGACCGCCAAGCTGAAAGTGACAAAGGGCGGACCTCTGCC
ATTCGCCTGGGACATCCTGAGCCCTCAGTTCATGTATGGCAGCAAGGCATATGTGAAGCACCCCGCCGAT
ATCCCTGACTACCTGAAACTGTCTTTTCCTGAGGGATTCAAGTGGGAGCGTGTGATGAACTTCGAGGACG
GCGGGGTCGTGACCGTGACCCAGGACAGCTCCCTCCAGGACGGCGAGTTCATCTACAAGGTGAAGCTGAG
GGGCACAAACTTCCCCTCTGACGGCCCCGTGATGCAGAAGAAAACAATGGGCTGGGAGGCCAGCTCAGAA
AGAATGTACCCTGAGGACGGAGCCCTGAAAGGCGAAATCAAACAAAGACTGAAGCTGAAGGATGGAGGCC
ACTACGACGCCGAAGTCAAGACAACCTACAAGGCCAAAAAGCCTGTGCAGCTGCCTGGCGCCTACAACGT
GAATATCAAGCTGGACATCACCTCCCACAACGAGGACTACACCATCGTGGAGCAGTACGAGCGGGCCGAG
GGCAGACACAGCACCGGCGGCATGGACGAGCTGTACAAGTGAGAATTCTGCAGATATCCAGCACAGTGGC
GGCCGCTCGAGTCTAGAGGGCCCGTTTAAACCCGCTGATCAGCCTCGACTGTGCCTTCTAGTTGCCAGCC
ATCTGTTGTTTGCCCCTCCCCCGTGCCTTCCTTGACCCTGGAAGGTGCCACTCCCACTGTCCTTTCCTAA
TAAAATGAGGAAATTGCATCGCATTGTCTGAGTAGGTGTCATTCTATTCTGGGGGGTGGGGTGGGGCAGG
ACAGCAAGGGGGAGGATTGGGAAGACAATAGCAGGCATGCTGGGGATGCGGTGGGCTCTATGGCTTCTGA
GGCGGAAAGAACCAGCTGGGGCTCTAGGGGGTATCCCC
[124 nt withheld, positions 2769-2892]
C
[91 nt withheld, positions 2894-2984]
A
[49 nt withheld, positions 2986-3034]
CCTTTGACGTTGGAGTCCACGTTCTTT
[37 nt withheld, positions 3062-3098]
ACCCTATCTCGGTCTATTCTTTTGATTTATAAGGGATTTTGCCGATTTCGGCCTATTGGTTAAAAAATGA
GCTGATTTAACAAAAATTTAACGCGAATTAATTCTGTGGAATGTGTGTCAGTTAGGGTGTGGAAAGTCCC
CAGGCTCCCCAGCAGGCAGAAGTATGCAAAGCATGCATCTCAATTAGTCAGCAACCAGGTGTGGAAAGTC
CCCAGGCTCCCCAGCAGGCAGAAGTATGCAAAGCATGCATCTCAATTAGTCAGCAACCATAGTCCCGCCC
CTAACTCCGCCCATCCCGCCCCTAACTCCGCCCAGTTCCGCCCATTCTCCGCCCCATGGCTGACTAATTT
TTTTTATTTATGCAGAGGCCGAGGCCGCCTCTGCCTCTGAGCTATTCCAGAAGTAGTGAGGAGGCTTTTT
TGGAGGCCTAGGCTTTTGCAAAAAGCTCCCGGGAGCTTGTATATCCATTTTCGGATCTGATCAAGAGACA
GGATGAGGATCGTTTCGCATGATTGAACAAGATGGATTGCACGCAGGTTCTCCGGCCGCTTGGGTGGAGA
GGCTATTCGGCTATGACTGGGCACAACAGACAATCGGCTGCTCTGATGCCGCCGTGTTCCGGCTGTCAGC
GCAGGGGCGCCCGGTTCTTTTTGTCAAGACCGACCTGTCCGGTGCCCTGAATGAACTGCAGGACGAGGCA
GCGCGGCTATCGTGGCTGGCCACGACGGGCGTTCCTTGCGCAGCTGTGCTCGACGTTGTCACTGAAGCGG
GAAGGGACTGGCTGCTATTGGGCGAAGTGCCGGGGCAGGATCTCCTGTCATCTCACCTTGCTCCTGCCGA
GAAAGTATCCATCATGGCTGATGCAATGCGGCGGCTGCATACGCTTGATCCGGCTACCTGCCCATTCGAC
CACCAAGCGAAACATCGCATCGAGCGAGCACGTACTCGGATGGAAGCCGGTCTTGTCGATCAGGATGATC
TGGACGAAGAGCATCAGGGGCTCGCGCCAGCCGAACTGTTCGCCAGGCTCAAGGCGCGCATGCCCGACGG
CGAGGATCTCGTCGTGACCCATGGCGATGCCTGCTTGCCGAATATCATGGTGGAAAATGGCCGCTTTTCT
GGATTCATCGACTGTGGCCGGCTGGGTGTGGCGGACCGCTATCAGGACATAGCGTTGGCTACCCGTGATA
TTGCTGAAGAGCTTGGCGGCGAATGGGCTGACCGCTTCCTCGTGCTTTACGGTATCGCCGCTCCCGATTC
GCAGCGCATCGCCTTCTATCGCCTTCTTGACGAGTTCTTCTGAGCGGGACTCTGGGGTTCGAAATGACCG
ACCAAGCGACGCCCAACCTGCCATCACGAGATTTCGATTCCACCGCCGCCTTCTATGAAAGGTTGGGCTT
CGGAATCGTTTTCCGGGACGCCGGCTGGATGATCCTCCAGCGCGGGGATCTCATGCTGGAGTTCTTCGCC
CACCCCAACTTGTTTATTGCAGCTTATAATGGTTACAAATAAAGCAATAGCATCACAAATTTCACAAATA
AAGCATTTTTTTCACTGCATTCTAGTTGTGGTTTGTCCAAACTCATCAATGTATCTTATCATGTCTGTAT
ACCGTCGACCTCTAGCTAGAGCTTGGCGTAATCATGGTCATAGCTGTTTCCTGTGTGAAATTGTTATCCG
CTCACAATTCCACACAACATACGAGCCGGAAGCATAAAGTGTAAAGCCTGGGGTGCCTAATGAGTGAGCT
AACTCACATTAATTGCGTTGCGCTCACTGCCCGCTTTCCAGTCGGGAAACCTGTCGTGCCAGCTGCATTA
ATGAATCGGCCAACGCGCGGGGAGAGGCGGTTTGCGTATTGGGCGCTCTTCCGCTTCCTCGCTCACTGAC
TCGCTGCGCTCGGTCGTTCGGCTGCGGCGAGCGGTATCAGCTCACTCAAAGGCGGTAATACGGTTATCCA
CAGAATCAGGGGATAACGCAGGAAAGAACATGTGAGCAAAAGGCCAGCAAAAGGCCAGGAACCGTAAAAA
GGCCGCGTTGCTGGCGTTTTTCCATAGGCTCCGCCCCCCTGACGAGCATCACAAAAATCGACGCTCAAGT
CAGAGGTGGCGAAACCCGACAGGACTATAAAGATACCAGGCGTTTCCCCCTGGAAGCTCCCTCGTGCGCT
CTCCTGTTCCGACCCTGCCGCTTACCGGATACCTGTCCGCCTTTCTCCCTTCGGGAAGCGTGGCGCTTTC
TCATAGCTCACGCTGTAGGTATCTCAGTTCGGTGTAGGTCGTTCGCTCCAAGCTGGGCTGTGTGCACGAA
CCCCCCGTTCAGCCCGACCGCTGCGCCTTATCCGGTAACTATCGTCTTGAGTCCAACCCGGTAAGACACG
ACTTATCGCCACTGGCAGCAGCCACTGGTAACAGGATTAGCAGAGCGAGGTATGTAGGCGGTGCTACAGA
GTTCTTGAAGTGGTGGCCTAACTACGGCTACACTAGAAGAACAGTATTTGGTATCTGCGCTCTGCTGAAG
CCAGTTACCTTCGGAAAAAGAGTTGGTAGCTCTTGATCCGGCAAACAAACCACCGCTGGTAGCGGTGGTT
TTTTTGTTTGCAAGCAGCAGATTACGCGCAGAAAAAAAGGATCTCAAGAAGATCCTTTGATCTTTTCTAC
GGGGTCTGACGCTCAGTGGAACGAAAACTCACGTTAAGGGATTTTGGTCATGAGATTATCAAAAAGGATC
TTCACCTAGATCCTTTTAAATTAAAAATGAAGTTTTAAATCAATCTAAAGTATATATGAGTAAACTTGGT
CTGACAGTTACCAATGCTTAATCAGTGAGGCACCTATCTCAGCGATCTGTCTATTTCGTTCATCCATAGT
TGCCTGACTCCCCGTCGTGTAGATAACTACGATACGGGAGGGCTTACCATCTGGCCCCAGTGCTGCAATG
ATACCGCGAGACCCACGCTCACCGGCTCCAGATTTATCAGCAATAAACCAGCCAGCCGGAAGGGCCGAGC
GCAGAAGTGGTCCTGCAACTTTATCCGCCTCCATCCAGTCTATTAATTGTTGCCGGGAAGCTAGAGTAAG
TAGTTCGCCAGTTAATAGTTTGCGCAACGTTGTTGCCATTGCTACAGGCATCGTGGTGTCACGCTCGTCG
TTTGGTATGGCTTCATTCAGCTCCGGTTCCCAACGATCAAGGCGAGTTACATGATCCCCCATGTTGTGCA
AAAAAGCGGTTAGCTCCTTCGGTCCTCCGATCGTTGTCAGAAGTAAGTTGGCCGCAGTGTTATCACTCAT
GGTTATGGCAGCACTGCATAATTCTCTTACTGTCATGCCATCCGTAAGATGCTTTTCTGTGACTGGTGAG
TACTCAACCAAGTCATTCTGAGAATAGTGTATGCGGCGACCGAGTTGCTCTTGCCCGGCGTCAATACGGG
ATAATACCGCGCCACATAGCAGAACTTTAAAAGTGCTCATCATTGGAAAACGTTCTTCGGGGCGAAAACT
CTCAAGGATCTTACCGCTGTTGAGATCCAGTTCGATGTAACCCACTCGTGCACCCAACTGATCTTCAGCA
TCTTTTACTTTCACCAGCGTTTCTGGGTGAGCAAAAACAGGAAGGCAAAATGCCGCAAAAAAGGGAATAA
GGGCGACACGGAAATGTTGAATACTCATACTCTTCCTTTTTCAATATTATTGAAGCATTTATCAGGGTTA
TTGTCTCATGAGCGGATACATATTTGAATGTATTTAGAAAAATAAACAAATAGGGGTTCCGCGCACATTT
CCCCGAAAAGTGCCACCTGACGTC
Features (pLannotate 1.2.2; 21 found; start..end, strand, type, name):
     28..80      -  misc_feature   bom (fragment): basis of mobility region from pBR322
    235..614     +  enhancer       CMV enhancer: human cytomegalovirus immediate early enhancer
    615..818     +  promoter       CMV promoter: human cytomegalovirus (CMV) immediate early promoter
    814..847     +  LTR            5' LTR (truncated) (fragment): truncated 5' long terminal repeat (LTR) from HIV-1
    863..881     +  promoter       T7 promoter: promoter for bacteriophage T7 RNA polymerase
    929..1633    +  CDS            POLG_TVMV (fragment): Experimental evidence at protein level: Swiss-Prot protein existence level 1. [Nuclear inclusion protein A]: has RNA-binding and proteolytic activities. From Tobacco vein mottling virus (TVMV).
   1715..2419    +  CDS            mCherry: mCherry is a basic (constitutively fluorescent) red fluorescent protein published in 2004, derived from Discosoma sp.. It is reported to be a very rapidly-maturing monomer with low acid sensitivity.
   2499..2723    +  polyA_signal   bGH poly(A) signal: bovine growth hormone polyadenylation signal
   2727..2748    +  promoter       SV40 promoter (fragment): SV40 enhancer and early promoter
   2769..3197    +  rep_origin     f1 ori (sequence partly withheld): f1 bacteriophage origin of replication; arrow indicates direction of (+) strand synthesis
   3211..3540    +  promoter       SV40 promoter: SV40 enhancer and early promoter
   3607..4398    +  CDS            neo: KKA2_KLEPN - Also known as kan, nptII. Experimental evidence at protein level: Swiss-Prot protein existence level 1. Resistance to kanamycin, neomycin, paromomycin, ribostamycin, butirosin and gentamicin B. From Klebsiella pneumoniae.
   4422..4580    +  CDS            ble (fragment): BLE_KLEPN - Experimental evidence at protein level: Swiss-Prot protein existence level 1. Binding protein with a strong affinity to the bleomycin family of antibiotics. Binds to CL990; an antimitotic-antibiotic compound. From Klebsiella pneumoniae.
   4575..4696    +  polyA_signal   SV40 poly(A) signal: SV40 polyadenylation signal
   4769..4785    -  protein_bind   lac operator: The lac repressor binds to the lac operator to inhibit transcription in E. coli. This inhibition can be relieved by adding lactose or isopropyl-β-D-thiogalactopyranoside (IPTG). lac repressor encoded by lacI
   4793..4823    -  promoter       lac promoter: promoter for the E. coli lac operon
   4838..4859    -  protein_bind   CAP binding site: CAP binding activates transcription in the presence of cAMP. E. coli catabolite activator protein
   4872..4964    -  CDS            lacI (fragment): lac repressor; lacI; The lac repressor binds to the lac operator to inhibit transcription in E. coli. This inhibition can be relieved by adding lactose or isopropyl-β-D-thiogalactopyranoside (IPTG).
   5147..5735    -  rep_origin     ori: high-copy-number ColE1/pMB1/pBR322/pUC origin of replication
   5906..6766    -  CDS            AmpR: β-lactamase; bla; confers resistance to ampicillin, carbenicillin, and related antibiotics
   6767..6871    -  promoter       AmpR promoter: bla
