[The description below was written by a language model from this plasmid's Addgene catalogue record and pLannotate feature annotations shown in this document.]
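Description:
TVMV Protease-mCherry is a mammalian expression plasmid built on the pcDNA3.1(+) backbone (about 6.9 kb by the sequenced record) that delivers the tobacco vein mottling virus (TVMV) protease together with a red fluorescent reporter. It is propagated in E. coli as a high-copy plasmid through its ColE1/pUC-type origin and selected with ampicillin via the β-lactamase gene. The backbone also carries an f1 origin and an SV40 promoter-driven neomycin phosphotransferase cassette with an SV40 polyadenylation signal, which could in principle support G418 selection of transfected mammalian cells. A few short annotated fragments (bom, lac promoter/operator, lacI, ble, a truncated HIV-1 LTR match next to the CMV promoter) appear to be backbone remnants or incidental similarity hits rather than functional parts.

The payload is a single open reading frame transcribed from the CMV immediate-early enhancer/promoter and terminated by the bovine growth hormone polyadenylation signal; a T7 promoter sits just upstream of the coding region. According to the depositor, the frame reads as a short MGSS leader, the TVMV protease (the proteolytic NIa portion of the viral polyprotein), a glycine-serine linker, a P2A self-cleaving peptide, a second glycine-serine linker, and mCherry. Ribosomal skipping at P2A yields the protease and mCherry as separate proteins from one transcript. Because mCherry lies downstream, red fluorescence reports both successful transfection and complete read-through of the cassette. The construct is intended to supply TVMV protease as an "input" in mammalian cells, and the associated publication concerns Boolean logic-gated protein presentation. The restriction sites used for cloning are not recorded.
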