Addgene plasmid #243794: TVMV Protease-mCherry
Purpose: Encodes for mammalian expression of TVMV protease input. Construct contains a mCherry to indicate successful transfection and full plasmid read-through. Each protein is separated by a P2A self-cleaving sequence.
Depositing lab: Cole DeForest. Depositing organization: University of Washington. Publication: Boolean logic-gated protein presentation through autonomously compiled molecular topology. Gharios R, Ross ML, Li A, Kottantharayil SP, Hoye J, DeForest CA. Nat Chem Biol. 2025 Oct 9. doi: 10.1038/s41589-025-02037-5. PubMed 41068299.
Backbone
  Vector backbone: pcDNA3.1(+)
  Vector type: Mammalian Expression
Growth in bacteria
  Bacterial resistance: Ampicillin, 100 μg/mL
  Growth temperature: 37°C
  Growth strain: DH5alpha
  Copy number: High Copy
Gene/Insert
  Gene/Insert name: TVMV protease
  Species: Synthetic
  Cloning method: Restriction Enzyme; 5′ cloning site Unknown (unknown if destroyed)
Terms and licenses: Academic/Nonprofit Terms; Industry Terms: Not Available to Industry
Depositor comments: MGSS-TVMV-GS(x2)-P2A-GS(x2)-mCherry
How to cite: TVMV Protease-mCherry was a gift from Cole DeForest (Addgene plasmid # 243794 ; http://n2t.net/addgene:243794 ; RRID:Addgene_243794)
